>Addgene plasmid #139695 | P305-FBP_4 | addgene full sequence | sequence record 296191 | Addgene NGS Result
TGGCACTGGCCGTCGTTTTACAACGTCGTGACTGGGAAAACCCTGGCGTTACCCAACTTAATCGCCTTGC
AGCACATCCCCCTTTCGCCAGCTGGCGTAATAGCGAAGAGGCCCGCACCGATCGCCCTTCCCAACAGTTG
CGCAGCCTGAATGGCGAATGCTAGAGCAGCTTGAGCTTGGATCAGATTGTCGTTTCCCGCCTTCAGTTTA
AACTATCAGTGTTTGACAGGATATATTGGCGGGTAAACCTAAGAGAAAAGAGCGTTTATTAGAATAATCG
GATATTTAAAAGGGCGTGAAAAGGTTTATCCGTTCGTCCATTTGTATGTGCATGCCAACCACAGGGTTCC
CCTCGGGATCAAAGTACTTTGATCCAACCCCTCCGCTGCTATAGTGCAGTCGGCTTCTGACGTTCAGTGC
AGCCGTCTTCTGAAAACGACATGTCGCACAAGTCCTAAGTTACGCGACAGGCTGCCGCCCTGCCCTTTTC
CTGGCGTTTTCTTGTCGCGTGTTTTAGTCGCATAAAGTAGAATACTTGCGACTAGAACCGGAGACATTAC
GCCATGAACAAGAGCGCCGCCGCTGGCCTGCTGGGCTATGCCCGCGTCAGCACCGACGACCAGGACTTGA
CCAACCAACGGGCCGAACTGCACGCGGCCGGCTGCACCAAGCTGTTTTCCGAGAAGATCACCGGCACCAG
GCGCGACCGCCCGGAGCTGGCCAGGATGCTTGACCACCTACGCCCTGGCGACGTTGTGACAGTGACCAGG
CTAGACCGCCTGGCCCGCAGCACCCGCGACCTACTGGACATTGCCGAGCGCATCCAGGAGGCCGGCGCGG
GCCTGCGTAGCCTGGCAGAGCCGTGGGCCGACACCACCACGCCGGCCGGCCGCATGGTGTTGACCGTGTT
CGCCGGCATTGCCGAGTTCGAGCGTTCCCTAATCATCGACCGCACCCGGAGCGGGCGCGAGGCCGCCAAG
GCCCGAGGCGTGAAGTTTGGCCCCCGCCCTACCCTCACCCCGGCACAGATCGCGCACGCCCGCGAGCTGA
TCGACCAGGAAGGCCGCACCGTGAAAGAGGCGGCTGCACTGCTTGGCGTGCATCGCTCGACCCTGTACCG
CGCACTTGAGCGCAGCGAGGAAGTGACGCCCACCGAGGCCAGGCGGCGCGGTGCCTTCCGTGAGGACGCA
TTGACCGAGGCCGACGCCCTGGCGGCCGCCGAGAATGAACGCCAAGAGGAACAAGCATGAAACCGCACCA
GGACGGCCAGGACGAACCGTTTTTCATTACCGAAGAGATCGAGGCGGAGATGATCGCGGCCGGGTACGTG
TTCGAGCCGCCCGCGCACGGCTCAACCGTGCGGCTGCATGAAATCCTGGCCGGTTTGTCTGATGCCAAGC
TGGCGGCCTGGCCGGCCAGCTTGGCCGCTGAAGAAACCGAGCGCCGCCGTCTAAAAAGGTGATGTGTATT
TGAGTAAAACAGCTTGCGTCATGCGGTCGCTGCGTATATGATGCGATGAGTAAATAAACAAATACGCAAG
GGGAACGCATGAAGGTTATCGCTGTACTTAACCAGAAAGGCGGGTCAGGCAAGACGACCATCGCAACCCA
TCTAGCCCGCGCCCTGCAACTCGCCGGGGCCGATGTTCTGTTAGTCGATTCCGATCCCCAGGGCAGTGCC
CGCGATTGGGCGGCCGTGCGGGAAGATCAACCGCTAACCGTTGTCGGCATCGACCGCCCGACGATTGACC
GCGACGTGAAGGCCATCGGCCGGCGCGACTTCGTAGTGATCGACGGAGCGCCCCAGGCGGCGGACTTGGC
TGTGTCCGCGATCAAGGCAGCCGACTTCGTGCTGATTCCGGTGCAGCCAAGCCCTTACGACATATGGGCC
ACCGCCGACCTGGTGGAGCTGGTTAAGCAGCGCATTGAGGTCACGGATGGAAGGCTACAAGCGGCCTTTG
TCGTGTCGCGGGCGATCAAAGGCACGCGCATCGGCGGTGAGGTTGCCGAGGCGCTGGCCGGGTACGAGCT
GCCCATTCTTGAGTCCCGTATCACGCAGCGCGTGAGCTACCCAGGCACTGCCGCCGCCGGCACAACCGTT
CTTGAATCAGAACCCGAGGGCGACGCTGCCCGCGAGGTCCAGGCGCTGGCCGCTGAAATTAAATCAAAAC
TCATTTGAGTTAATGAGGTAAAGAGAAAATGAGCAAAAGCACAAACACGCTAAGTGCCGGCCGTCCGAGC
GCACGCAGCAGCAAGGCTGCAACGTTGGCCAGCCTGGCAGACACGCCAGCCATGAAGCGGGTCAACTTTC
AGTTGCCGGCGGAGGATCACACCAAGCTGAAGATGTACGCGGTACGCCAAGGCAAGACCATTACCGAGCT
GCTATCTGAATACATCGCGCAGCTACCAGAGTAAATGAGCAAATGAATAAATGAGTAGATGAATTTTAGC
GGCTAAAGGAGGCGGCATGGAAAATCAAGAACAACCAGGCACCGACGCCGTGGAATGCCCCATGTGTGGA
GGAACGGGCGGTTGGCCAGGCGTAAGCGGCTGGGTTGCCTGCCGGCCCTGCAATGGCACTGGAACCCCCA
AGCCCGAGGAATCGGCGTGAGCGGTCGCAAACCATCCGGCCCGGTACAAATCGGCGCGGCGCTGGGTGAT
GACCTGGTGGAGAAGTTGAAGGCCGCGCAGGCCGCCCAGCGGCAACGCATCGAGGCAGAAGCACGCCCCG
GTGAATCGTGGCAAGCGGCCGCTGATCGAATCCGCAAAGAATCCCGGCAACCGCCGGCAGCCGGTGCGCC
GTCGATTAGGAAGCCGCCCAAGGGCGACGAGCAACCAGATTTTTTCGTTCCGATGCTCTATGACGTGGGC
ACCCGCGATAGTCGCAGCATCATGGACGTGGCCGTTTTCCGTCTGTCGAAGCGTGACCGACGAGCTGGCG
AGGTGATCCGCTACGAGCTTCCAGACGGGCACGTAGAGGTTTCCGCAGGGCCGGCCGGCATGGCCAGTGT
GTGGGATTACGACCTGGTACTGATGGCGGTTTCCCATCTAACCGAATCCATGAACCGATACCGGGAAGGG
AAGGGAGACAAGCCCGGCCGCGTGTTCCGTCCACACGTTGCGGACGTACTCAAGTTCTGCCGGCGAGCCG
ATGGCGGAAAGCAGAAAGACGACCTGGTAGAAACCTGCATTCGGTTAAACACCACGCACGTTGCCATGCA
GCGTACGAAGAAGGCCAAGAACGGCCGCCTGGTGACGGTATCCGAGGGTGAAGCCTTGATTAGCCGCTAC
AAGATCGTAAAGAGCGAAACCGGGCGGCCGGAGTACATCGAGATCGAGCTAGCTGATTGGATGTACCGCG
AGATCACAGAAGGCAAGAACCCGGACGTGCTGACGGTTCACCCCGATTACTTTTTGATCGATCCCGGCAT
CGGCCGTTTTCTCTACCGCCTGGCACGCCGCGCCGCAGGCAAGGCAGAAGCCAGATGGTTGTTCAAGACG
ATCTACGAACGCAGTGGCAGCGCCGGAGAGTTCAAGAAGTTCTGTTTCACCGTGCGCAAGCTGATCGGGT
CAAATGACCTGCCGGAGTACGATTTGAAGGAGGAGGCGGGGCAGGCTGGCCCGATCCTAGTCATGCGCTA
CCGCAACCTGATCGAGGGCGAAGCATCCGCCGGTTCCTAATGTACGGAGCAGATGCTAGGGCAAATTGCC
CTAGCAGGGGAAAAAGGTCGAAAAGGCCTCTTTCCTGTGGATAGCACGTACATTGGGAACCCAAAGCCGT
ACATTGGGAACCGGAACCCGTACATTGGGAACCCAAAGCCGTACATTGGGAACCGGTCACACATGTAAGT
GACTGATATAAAAGAGAAAAAAGGCGATTTTTCCGCCTAAAACTCTTTAAAACTTATTAAAACTCTTAAA
ACCCGCCTGGCCTGTGCATAACTGTCTGGCCAGCGCACAGCCCAAGAGCTGCAAAAAGCGCCTACCCTTC
GGTCGCTGCGCTCCCTACGCCCCGCCGCTTCGCGTCGGCCTATCGCGGCCGCTGGCCGCTCAAAAATGGC
TGGCCTACGGCCAGGCAATCTACCAGGGCGCGGACAAGCCGCGCCGTCGCCACTCGACCGCCGGCGCCCA
CATCAAGGCACCCTGCCTCGCGCGTTTCGGTGATGACGGTGAAAACCTCTGACACATGCAGCTCCCGGAA
ACGGTCACAGCTTGTCTGTAAGCGGATGCCGGGAGCAGACAAGCCCGTCAGGGCGCGTCAGCGGGTGTTG
GCGGGTGTCGGGGCGCAGCCATGACCCAGTCACGTAGCGATAGCGGAGTGTATACTGGCTTAACTATGCG
GCATCAGAGCAGATTGTACTGAGAGTGCACCATATGCGGTGTGAAATACCGCACAGATGCGTAAGGAGAA
AATACCGCATCAGGCCCTCTTCCGCTTCCTCGCTCACTGACTCGCTGCGCTCGGTCGTTCGGCTGCGGCG
AGCGGTATCAGCTCACTCAAAGGCGGTAATACGGTTATCCACAGAATCAGGGGATAACGCAGGAAAGAAC
ATGTGAGCAAAAGGCCAGCAAAAGGCCAGGAACCGTAAAAAGGCCGCGTTGCTGGCGTTTTTCCATAGGC
TCCGCCCCCCTGACGAGCATCACAAAAATCGACGCTCAAGTCAGAGGTGGCGAAACCCGACAGGACTATA
AAGATACCAGGCGTTTCCCCCTGGAAGCTCCCTCGTGCGCTCTCCTGTTCCGACCCTGCCGCTTACCGGA
TACCTGTCCGCCTTTCTCCCTTCGGGAAGCGTGGCGCTTTCTCATAGCTCACGCTGTAGGTATCTCAGTT
CGGTGTAGGTCGTTCGCTCCAAGCTGGGCTGTGTGCACGAACCCCCCGTTCAGCCCGACCGCTGCGCCTT
ATCCGGTAACTATCGTCTTGAGTCCAACCCGGTAAGACACGACTTATCGCCACTGGCAGCAGCCACTGGT
AACAGGATTAGCAGAGCGAGGTATGTAGGCGGTGCTACAGAGTTCTTGAAGTGGTGGCCTAACTACGGCT
ACACTAGAAGGACAGTATTTGGTATCTGCGCTCTGCTGAAGCCAGTTACCTTCGGAAAAAGAGTTGGTAG
CTCTTGATCCGGCAAACAAACCACCGCTGGTAGCGGTGGTTTTTTTGTTTGCAAGCAGCAGATTACGCGC
AGAAAAAAAGGATCTCAAGAAGATCCTTTGATCTTTTCTACGGGGTCTGACGCTCAGTGGAACGAAAACT
CACGTTAAGGGATTTTGGTCATGCATTCTAGGTACTAAAACAATTCATCCAGTAAAATATAATATTTTAT
TTTCTCCCAATCAGGCTTGATCCCCAGTAAGTCAAAAAATAGCTCGACATACTGTTCTTCCCCGATATCC
TCCCTGATCGACCGGACGCAGAAGGCAATGTCATACCACTTGTCCGCCCTGCCGCTTCTCCCAAGATCAA
TAAAGCCACTTACTTTGCCATCTTTCACAAAGATGTTGCTGTCTCCCAGGTCGCCGTGGGAAAAGACAAG
TTCCTCTTCGGGCTTTTCCGTCTTTAAAAAATCATACAGCTCGCGCGGATCTTTAAATGGAGTGTCTTCT
TCCCAGTTTTCGCAATCCACATCGGCCAGATCGTTATTCAGTAAGTAATCCAATTCGGCTAAGCGGCTGT
CTAAGCTATTCGTATAGGGACAATCCGATATGTCGATGGAGTGAAAGAGCCTGATGCACTCCGCATACAG
CTCGATAATCTTTTCAGGGCTTTGTTCATCTTCATACTCTTCCGAGCAAAGGACGCCATCGGCCTCACTC
ATGAGCAGATTGCTCCAGCCATCATGCCGTTCAAAGTGCAGGACCTTTGGAACAGGCAGCTTTCCTTCCA
GCCATAGCATCATGTCCTTTTCCCGTTCCACATCATAGGTGGTCCCTTTATACCGGCTGTCCGTCATTTT
TAAATATAGGTTTTCATTTTCTCCCACCAGCTTATATACCTTAGCAGGAGACATTCCTTCCGTATCTTTT
ACGCAGCGGTATTTTTCGATCAGTTTTTTCAATTCCGGTGATATTCTCATTTTAGCCATTTATTATTTCC
TTCCTCTTTTCTACAGTATTTAAAGATACCCCAAGAAGCTAATTATAACAAGACGAACTCCAATTCACTG
TTCCTTGCATTCTAAAACCTTAAATACCAGAAAACAGCTTTTTCAAAGTTGTTTTCAAAGTTGGCGTATA
ACATAGTATCGACGGAGCCGATTTTGAAACCGCGGTGATCACAGGCAGCAACGCTCTGTCATCGTTACAA
TCAACATGCTACCCTCCGCGAGATCATCCGTGTTTCAAACCCGGCAGCTTAGTTGCCGTTCTTCCGAATA
GCATCGGTAACATGAGCAAAGTCTGCCGCCTTACAACGGCTCTCCCGCTGACGCCGTCCCGGACTGATGG
GCTGCCTGTATCGAGTGGTGATTTTGTGCCGAGCTGCCGGTCGGGGAGCTGTTGGCTGGCTGGTGGCAGG
ATATATTGTGGTGTAAACAAATTGACGCTTAGACAACTTAATAACACATTGCGGACGTTTTTAATGTACT
GAATTAACGCCGAATTAATTCGGGGGATCTGGATTTTAGTACTGGATTTTGGTTTTAGGAATTAGAAATT
TTATTGATAGAAGTATTTTACAAATACAAATACATACTAAGGGTTTCTTATATGCTCAACACATGAGCGA
AACCCTATAGGAACCCTAATTCCCTTATCTGGGAACTACTCACACATTATTATGGAGAAACTCGAGCTTG
TCGATCGACTCTAGCTAGAGGATCGATCCGAACCCCAGAGTCCCGCTCAGAAGAACTCGTCAAGAAGGCG
ATAGAAGGCGATGCGCTGCGAATCGGGAGCGGCGATACCGTAAAGCACGAGGAAGCGGTCAGCCCATTCG
CCGCCAAGTTCTTCAGCAATATCACGGGTAGCCAACGCTATGTCCTGATAGCGGTCCGCCACACCCAGCC
GGCCACAGTCGATGAATCCAGAAAAGCGGCCATTTTCCACCATGATATTCGGCAAGCAGGCATCGCCATG
TGTCACGACGAGATCCTCGCCGTCGGGCATGCGCGCCTTGAGCCTGGCGAACAGTTCGGCTGGCGCGAGC
CCCTGATGTTCTTCGTCCAGATCATCCTGATCGACAAGACCGGCTTCCATCCGAGTACGTGCTCGCTCGA
TGCGATGTTTCGCTTGGTGGTCGAATGGGCAGGTAGCCGGATCAAGCGTATGCAGCCGCCGCATTGCATC
AGCCATGATGGATACTTTCTCGGCAGGAGCAAGGTGAGATGACAGGAGATCCTGCCCCGGCACTTCGCCC
AATAGCAGCCAGTCCCTTCCCGCTTCAGTGACAACGTCGAGCACAGCTGCGCAAGGAACGCCCGTCGTGG
CCAGCCACGATAGCCGCGCTGCCTCGTCCTGGAGTTCATTCAGGGCACCGGACAGGTCGGTCTTGACAAA
AAGAACCGGGCGCCCCTGCGCTGACAGCCGAAACACGGCGGCATCAGAGCAGCCGATTGTCTGTTGTGCC
CAGTCATAGCCGAATAGCCTCTCCACCCAAGCGGCCGGAGAACCTGCGTGCAATCCATCTTGTTCAATCC
CCATGGTCGATCGACAGATCTGCGAAAGCTCGAGAGAGATAGATTTGTAGAGAGAGACTGGTGATTTCAG
CGTGTCCTCTCCAAATGAAATGAACTTCCTTATATAGAGGAAGGGTCTTGCGAAGGATAGTGGGATTGTG
CGTCATCCCTTACGTCAGTGGAGATATCACATCAATCCACTTGCTTTGAAGACGTGGTTGGAACGTCTTC
TTTTTCCACGATGCTCCTCGTGGGTGGGGGTCCATCTTTGGGACCACTGTCGGCAGAGGCATCTTGAACG
ATAGCCTTTCCTTTATCGCAATGATGGCATTTGTAGGTGCCACCTTCCTTTTCTACTGTCCTTTTGATGA
AGTGACAGATAGCTGGGCAATGGAATCCGAGGAGGTTTCCCGATATTACCCTTTGTTGAAAAGTCTCAAT
AGCCCTTTGGTCTTCTGAGACTGTATCTTTGATATTCTTGGAGTAGACGAGAGTGTCGTGCTCCACCATG
TTCACATCAATCCACTTGCTTTGAAGACGTGGTTGGAACGTCTTCTTTTTCCACGATGCTCCTCGTGGGT
GGGGGTCCATCTTTGGGACCACTGTCGGCAGAGGCATCTTGAACGATAGCCTTTCCTTTATCGCAATGAT
GGCATTTGTAGGTGCCACCTTCCTTTTCTACTGTCCTTTTGATGAAGTGACAGATAGCTGGGCAATGGAA
TCCGAGGAGGTTTCCCGATATTACCCTTTGTTGAAAAGTCTCAATAGCCCTTTGGTCTTCTGAGACTGTA
TCTTTGATATTCTTGGAGTAGACGAGAGTGTCGTGCTCCACCATGTTGGCAAGCTGCTCTAGCCAATACG
CAAACCGCCTCTCCCCGCGCGTTGGCCGATTCATTAATGCAGCTGGCACGACAGGTTTCCCGACTGGAAA
GCGGGCAGTGAGCGCAACGCAATTAATGTGAGTTAGCTCACTCATTAGGCACCCCAGGCTTTACACTTTA
TGCTTCCGGCTCGTATGTTGTGTGGAATTGTGAGCGGATAACAATTTCACACAGGAAACAGCTATGACAT
GATTACGAATTCGAGCTCGGTACCCGGGGATCGGCGCGCCCTATGGAGATATGACTGGTAAGTTTTTCTT
GCCAATACGAATTAGAAAACATGTCTTTGAAGATGAACTGTATTTTTTTTTTTTACTTTGTTGTCATTTT
AATGTACTTTCTTATCAGGATTAAATCTTCTGTAATTTAGAGTAGTTTTTTTAACAAGATAATTAACAAA
CTTAGAGTAATGAAAATTGAGATGTTCAGTTTTCACTCATATTTCACATTTTGGTGAAAGAGTGGGTAGT
ATGCAACGTTCTAAGTATGTTTGGACTTTGTATCATGTTGTTTTGATTCTTTGACGACATGTCTATTTGG
GAAACACCAATGACGTGTACCTTGAGACTGATACGATTCAAAGGGATAGAAACACGTCAGATTTACAAGT
GGCACCTCTTCAATGGACAATGGGTATTCCAATATGCTAAGATGCTACGAGATATCTAATTTATCTAACA
CAACTCAATTCCAAACCAAAAATCTGATGCCAGCTCGACAAGACAAAAAATCTAAGCTCAAAAATGTCAA
CAACCAATAGAAATCAAGGCATTGACGATATCACGAGATAAGCAAATTAAATCTTCAAGTTTTGCAATTC
ATATGTACGTTATAAATACCCAAAAACCTCACCGTAACCTAGCTATCCTACTGTATTTTTACAACAATTA
CCAACAACAACAAACAACAAACAACATTACAATTACTATTTACAATTACAATGGCTCCTATCTCCTCCAC
CTGGTCCAGATTAATCAGGTTCGTAGCTATAGAAACGTCACTCGTGCATATAGGCGAACCGATTGATGCA
ACTATGGACGTAGGGCTTGCTCGTCGAGAAGGGAAAACTATTCAGGCCTATGAGATTATCGGATCTGGCA
GCGCCCTGGACCTTTCTGCACAGGTGAGTAAGAACGTGCTCACAGTACGAGAATTGTTGATGCCACTTTC
TAGAGAAGAGATAAAGACGGTCAGATGCTTAGGCCTTAACTATCCTGTCCACGCAACAGAAGCCAATGTT
GCTGTACCGAAGTTTCCGAACCTGTTCTACAAACCAGTCACAAGTCTCATCGGGCCTGATGGTCTTATCA
CGATCCCTAGTGTAGTGCAACCGCCTAAGGAACATCAGTCAGATTATGAAGCTGAACTTGTGATTGTAAT
CGGAAAGGCCGCCAAGAACGTGTCTGAGGACGAAGCCTTGGATTATGTCTTAGGCTATACAGCTGCTAAC
GATATTAGTTTCCGAAAACACCAGCTCGCAGTCTCACAGTGGTCATTCTCAAAAGGATTTGGATCTCTCC
TTCTCACTATACGTATGGCCCAGACACATAGTGGAAACATAAATAGGTTCTCACGTGATCAAATCTTTAA
TGTTAAGAAAACAATCAGCTTTTTGTCTCAAGGAACTACCCTCGAACCTGGGTCTATCATTTTGACTGGC
ACCCCTGATGGGGTCGGCTTCGTCAGGAACCCGCCCTTATACTTAAAAGATGGGGATGAAGTGATGACTT
GGATAGGTTCCGGCATTGGTACGCTTGCTAACACCGTTCAAGAAGAGAAAACATGCTTTGCAAGCGGTGG
GCATGAGTAGGCTTTTATGTTGGTGATATGGTGGTAAATGTAGGGATTTAGTTTACAATTGCGTATGTCT
GTGTTGGATATCTGTAGTGCTGTTCTTATGGCTTAGATCTTGTAATTTCTCATTACAGTATCAATGAATA
GATATCAGTTTCTAGTGATGACATTGGTTCGTCTTTTAGCTGTTGATTAATTTTTCTTAATTGATTCATC
CTATTGCAATTCTTCTGAATTTAAATTGTATACTGTGAAATTAAGAAAATTCTTGAAATTAATGAGAATT
TGAGTAATAGCGCTGTTAGAGCTCTGACGGCGCGCCCTATGGAGGTCAACATGGTGGAGCACGACACTCT
GGTCTACTCCAAAAATGTCAAAGATACAGTCTCAGAAGATCAAAGGGCTATTGAGACTTTTCAACAAAGG
ATAATTTCGGGAAACCTCCTCGGATTCCATTGCCCAGCTATCTGTCACTTCATCGAAAGGACAGTAGAAA
AGGAAGGTGGCTCCTACAAATGCCATCATTGCGATAAAGGAAAGGCTATCATTCAAGATCTCTCTGCCGA
CAGTGGTCCCAAAGATGGACCCCCACCCACGAGGAGCATCGTGGAAAAAGAAGAGGTTCCAACCACGTCT
ACAAAGCAAGTGGATTGATGTGACATCTCCACTGACGTAAGGGATGACGCACAATCCCACTATCCTTCGC
AAGACCCTTCCTCTATATAAGGAAGTTCATTTCATTTGGAGAGGACACGCTCGAGTATAAGAGCTCATTT
TTACAACAATTACCAACAACAACAAACAACAAACAACATTACAATTACATTTACAATTATCGATACAATG
GTGCAGGACACTTCAAGTGCTAGCACAAGTCCAATTTTAACCAGATGGTATATAGACACTCGACCTCTCA
CGGCAAGTACCGCCGCACTTCCGCTGCTGGAAACGCTGCAACCAGCTGATCAGATCTCCGTCCAAAAATA
TTATCATCTCAAGGACAAGCACATGTCACTTGCCTCCAACCTTTTGAAGTATTTATTCGTTCATCGAAAT
TGCCGAATACCATGGAGTAGTATTGTCATATCAAGAACGCCCGACCCGCACAGAAGGCCTTGCTATATAC
CTCCTTCAGGTTCACAAGAGGACTCCTTCAAAGACGGATATACGGGAATCAACGTAGAATTCAACGTTAG
TCACCAAGCCAGCATGGTGGCAATCGCAGGTACGGCTTTCACACCTAATAGCGGTGGAGATAGCAAACTC
AAACCGGAGGTCGGAATAGATATAACATGTGTAAATGAGAGGCAGGGCAGGAATGGAGAAGAAAGATCCT
TGGAATCCCTGAGGCAGTATATAGATATATTCAGCGAAGTATTCAGCACCGCAGAGATGGCTAATATAAG
GCGACTTGATGGGGTTTCCTCAAGTTCCCTTAGTGCAGACAGACTCGTAGATTATGGATACCGATTATTC
TACACCTATTGGGCCTTAAAAGAGGCTTATATCAAGATGACAGGTGAGGCCTTATTGGCTCCTTGGTTGA
GAGAGCTGGAGTTTTCCAACGTGGTCGCTCCAGCCGCTGTCGCCGAAAGCGGGGACTCTGCTGGAGACTT
TGGCGAACCGTACACTGGCGTGCGTACAACATTGTATAAGAACCTCGTAGAGGACGTACGAATTGAGGTA
GCTGCTTTGGGAGGAGATTATCTGTTCGCAACAGCCGCTAGAGGTGGTGGTATAGGCGCATCCTCACGTC
CTGGTGGTGGCCCAGATGGCTCTGGAATTAGATCCCAGGACCCTTGGAGGCCGTTCAAGAAACTCGATAT
AGAGCGTGACATACAGCCATGTGCTACGGGCGTTTGTAATTGCCTGTCCTCAGGATAGGCTTGATCCCCC
GTCGACAGCTAGCTATATCATCAATTTATGTATTACACATAATATCGCACTCAGTCTTTCATCTACGGCA
ATGTACCAGCTGATATAATCAGTTATTGAAATATTTCTGAATTTAAACTTGCATCAATAAATTTATGTTT
TTGCTTGGACTATAATACCTGACTTGTTATTTTATCAATAAATATTTAAACTATATTTCTTTCAAGATCG
CTGTTAGAGCTCGGACGGCGCGCCCTATGGACTGGCAGACATACTGTCCCACAAATGAAGATGGAATCTG
TAAAAGAAAACGCGTGAAATAATGCGTCTGACAAAGGTTAGGTCGGCTGCCTTTAATCAATACCAAAGTG
GTCCCTACCACGATGGAAAAACTGTGCAGTCGGTTTGGCTTTTTCTGACGAACAAATAAGATTCGTGGCC
GACAGGTGGGGGTCCACCATGTGAAGGCATCTTCAGACTCCAATAATGGAGCAATGACGTAAGGGCTTAC
GAAATAAGTAAGGGTAGTTTGGGAAATGTCCACTCACCCGTCAGTCTATAAATACTTAGCCCCTCCCTCA
TTGTTAAGGGAGCAAAATCTCAGAGAGATAGTCCTAGAGAGAGAAAGAGAGCAAGTAGCCTAGAAGTAGT
CAAGGCGGCGAAGTATTCAGGCACGTGGCCAGGAAGAAGAAAAGCCAAGACGACGAAAACAGGTAAGAGC
TAAGCTTAATGGCATCCTTTGAAAATTCACTCAGTGTCTTAATAGTTGGGGCTGGCTTAGGTGGTTTGGC
CGCTGCTATAGCACTGCGAAGGCAAGGACATGTAGTCAAGATATACGATAGTTCTTCATTCAAGGCCGAA
TTGGGAGCAGGATTAGCTGTACCACCCAATACTCTCCGTTCCCTGCAACAACTGGGCTGTAATACAGAAA
ACCTGAACGGAGTAGACAACCTCTGCTTTACGGCCATGGGATACGACGGGAGTGTAGGTATGATGAATAA
TATGACCGACTACCGTGAGGCATACGGCACTTCCTGGATAATGGTACATCGAGTGGATCTCCACAACGAG
CTGATGCGAGTCGCCTTGGATCCGGGCGGGTTAGGGCCTCCTGCCACTCTTCACCTTAACCATCGTGTTA
CGTTCTGCGATGTGGATGCCTGTACAGTCACGTTTACGAACGGGACGACACAGTCTGCTGACTTGATTGT
CGGAGCTGATGGTATTAGGTCTACGATTCGAAGATTCGTTCTGGAGGAGGACGTGACTGTTCCAGCTAGC
GGAATTGTCGGCTTTCGATGGTTGGTCCAGGCCGATGCTCTCGACCCATATCCCGAACTGGATTGGATTG
TCAAAAAACCACCCTTGGGAGCCAGGTTGATTTCTACTCCACAGAACCCGCAGAGTGGCGTAGGACTGGC
CGATAGACGAACGATCATTATTTACGCATGCAGAGGTGGGACCATGGTTAATGTATTAGCCGTACACGAC
GACGAAAGAGATCAAAACACTGCTGATTGGTCCGTTCCCGCATCAAAGGATGATTTATTCAGAGTGTTTC
ACGATTACCATCCAAGATTCCGACGACTCTTAGAGTTAGCACAGGACATTAATTTATGGCAGATGAGGGT
GGTCCCGGTCTTGAAAAAATGGGTGAACAAGAGGGTATGCTTGCTGGGTGATGCCGCCCATGCTTCACTG
CCCACACTTGGACAAGGCTTCGGGATGGGGTTGGAGGATGCAGTCGCTTTGGGCACGTTGTTGCCTAAGG
GAACGACCGCATCACAGATCGAGACAAGGCTGGCCGTTTACGAACAGCTGCGAAAGGATCGAGCTGAGTT
TGTCGCCGCAGAGAGCTATGAGGAGCAATATGTCCCAGAGATGAGAGGGCTGTACCTTAGGTCCAAAGAA
TTGAGAGACAGAGTGATGGGTTATGATATTAAGGTAGAGTCAGAGAAGGTTTTGGAAACACTGTTGCGAT
CATCCAACTCAGCTTGAGCTTGTCCTGCTTTAATGAGATATGCGAGAAGCCTATGATCGCATGATATTTG
CTTTCAATTCTGTTGTGCACGTTGTAAAAAACCTGAGCATGTGTAGCTCAGATCCTTACCGCCGGTTTCG
GTTCATTCTAATGAATATATCACCCGTTACTATCGTATTTTTATGAATAATATTCTCCGTTCAATTTACT
GATTGTACCCTACTACTTATATGTACAATATTAAAATGAAAACAATATATTGTGCTGAATAGGTTTATAG
CGACATCTATGATAGAGCGCCACAATAACAAACAATTGCGTTTTATTATTACAAATCCAATTTTAAAAAA
AGCGGCAGAACCGGTCAAACCTAAAAGACTGATTACATAAATCTTATTCAAATTTCAAAAGTGCCCCAGG
GGCTAGTATCTACGACACACCGAGCGGCGAACTAATAACGCTCACTGAAGGGAACTCCGGTTCCCCGCCG
GCGCGCATGGGTGAGATTCCTTGAAGTTGAGTATTGGCCGTCCGCTCTACCGAAAGTTACGGGCACCATT
CAACCCGGTCCAGCACGGCGGCCGGGTAACCGACTTGCTGCCCCGAGAATTATGCAGCATTTTTTTGGTG
TATGTGGGCCCCAAATGAAGTGCAGGTCAAACCTTGACAGTGACGACAAATCGTTGGGCGGGTCCAGGGC
GAATTTTGCGACAACATGTCGAGGCTCAGCAGGACCGCTGTTAGAGCTCCCGGGGCGCGCCCTATGGAGT
GGCAGACATACTGTCCCACAAATGAAGATGGAATCTGTAAAAGAAAACGCGTGAAATAATGCGTCTGACA
AAGGTTAGGTCGGCTGCCTTTAATCAATACCAAAGTGGTCCCTACCACGATGGAAAAACTGTGCAGTCGG
TTTGGCTTTTTCTGACGAACAAATAAGATTCGTGGCCGACAGGTGGGGGTCCACCATGTGAAGGCATCTT
CAGACTCCAATAATGGAGCAATGACGTAAGGGCTTACGAAATAAGTAAGGGTAGTTTGGGAAATGTCCAC
TCACCCGTCAGTCTATAAATACTTAGCCCCTCCCTCATTGTTAAGGGAGCAAAATCTCAGAGAGATAGTC
CTAGAGAGAGAAAGAGAGCAAGTAGCCTAGAAGTAGTCAAGGCGGCGAAGTATTCAGGCACGTGGCCAGG
AAGAAGAAAAGCCAAGACGACGAAAACAGGTAAGAGCTAAGCTTAATGAATAGTAGTAAAAACCCTCCAT
CCACTCTGTTAGATGTTTTTCTGGATACCGCTAGGAACCTTGATACAGCATCCAGAAATGTCCTGGAGTG
CGGAGAACACAGGTGGAGTTACAGAGAGTTGGACACAGTGTCATCCGCATTGGCCCAACACCTTCGATAC
ACTGTGGGTCTTAGCCCCACTGTAGCCGTGATTAGCGAGAATCACCCCTACATACTTGCATTAATGCTCG
CCGTATGGAAACTCGGCGGAACGTTCGCACCGATAGATGTTCATTCCCCAGCCGAACTTGTTGCTGGAAT
GTTGAATATTGTAAGCCCGTCATGTCTTGTCATTCCTAGCTCTGATGTGACAAATCAGACATTGGCATGC
GATCTTAATATACCGGTTGTTGCATTCCACCCACATCAAAGTACAATTCCCGAACTCAACAAGAAGTATC
TCACAGATTCTCAGATCAGTCCTGACCTGCCCTTCCCCGACCCTAATCGACCTGCTTTGTACTTATTCAC
GTCATCTGCAACGTCTAGGTCCAATTTGAAGTGCGTGCCACTTACACACACATTCATATTGCGAAACTCC
TTAAGTAAACGAGCATGGTGCAAAAGAATGAGGCCAGAGACAGATTTTGATGGTATTAGGGTCCTGGGGT
GGGCCCCCTGGAGCCATGTCCTCGCTCATATGCAGGACATTGGCCCTCTTACATTATTGAATGCCGGGTG
CTACGTATTTGCCACGACCCCATCTACCTACCCGACGGAGCTGAAGGATGACCGTGATGTTATTAGTTGC
GCCGCAAATGCCGTAATGTACAAAGGTGTTAAATCCTTCGCATGCCTCCCATTCGTGCTTGGGGGACTCA
AGGCTTTATGTGAGTCAGAGCCCAGTGTTAAGGCACAACTGCAAGTGGAGGAACGAGCCCAGCTTTTGAA
GTCACTCCAACACATGAAAATCCTGGAATGCGGGGGGGCAATGCTCGAAGTGAGTGTGGCAAGCTGGGCT
ATAGAGAATAGGATTCCTATATCTATTGGGATTGGTATGACAGAGACAGGCGGCGCTCTTTTCGCTGGGC
CGGTCCAAGCAATTCAAACCGGCTTTAGCAGTGAAGATAAATTTATCGAGGACGCAACCTACTTGCTGGT
CAAGGACGATTACGAGAGCCACGCAGAGGAGGACATAAACGAGGGCGAGTTAGTGGTAAAGTCCAGAATG
TTACCTAGGGGTTATTTGGGCTATAACGACCCCTCTTTCTCTGTTGACGATGCTGGTTGGGTTACTTTCA
AAACTGGAGATCGATATTCAGTCACTCCTGACGGCAAATTCTCCTGGCTTGGTCGAAATACTGATTTCAT
TCAGATGACGAGTGGTGAGACTCTCGATCCCCGTCCGATTGAGTCCCTCCTTTGTGAGTCCAGCCTTATA
TCACGAGCCTGTGTCATCGGGGATAAGTTCCTGAACGGACCAGCCACAGCTGTATGCGCTATTATAGAAC
TCGAACCAACGACTGTTGAGAAAGGCCAGGCTCACAGCAGGGATATTGCCCGAATCTTTGCCCCCATCAA
TCGAGATCTTCCTCCCCCGTTACGTATAGCATGGAGTCACGTACTTGTACTTCAGCCAAGCGAGAAAATA
CCGATGACGAAAAAGGGTACAATCTTCCGTAAGAAAATCGAACAGGTTTTCGGTTCCGCTTTAGGAGGCA
GTAGCGGCGACAACTCACAAGCAACCACTGACGCTTCAGTAGTTAGGAGGGATGAGTTGAGCAACACGGT
CAAACATATCATAAGCAGAGTTTTGGGAGTCTCCGACGATGAACTCCTTTGGACACTGAGCTTTGCTGAG
CTTGGCATGACGTCCGCTCTTGCTACTAGAATAGCAAATGAATTGAACGAAGTTCTGGTAGGTGTGAACC
TCCCCATCAATGCATGCTACATTCATGTGGACCTGCCTTCTTTGTCAAATGCCGTGTATGCAAAGTTAGC
ACACCTTAAACTCCCGGATAGGACGCCCGAGCCAAGGAAGGCCCCAGTTGAAAATCCCGGTGGAAAGGAA
ATCGTAATAGTAGGTCAGGCTTTTAGGCTTCCGGGGAGTATAAATGATGTCGCTTCTTTGAGGGACGCTT
TTTTGGCTAGACAAGCATCCAGTATTATTACTGAAATACCGCCAGATAGATGGGACCACGCATCATTTTA
TCCAAAAGACATACGATTTAATAAAGCAGGGCTCGTCGACATCGCTAACTACGACCACAGTTTTTTCGGA
TTGACAGCCACGGAGGCACTGTACCTGTCACCAACGATGCGTTTGGCACTTGAAGTGTCCTTTGAAGCCT
TGGAGAATGCTAATATACCCGTGTCCCAGTTAAAGGGCTCTCAAACAGCTGTATATGTCGCAACCACCGA
CGACGGGTTTGAGACACTGCTGAATGCTGAGGCAGGATATGATGCATACACACGATTCTATGGCACTGGT
AGGGCCGCCTCTACGGCCAGTGGACGAATTAGTTATTTACTCGACGTACACGGCCCTTCAATTACCGTAG
ACACTGCTTGTTCAGGCGGTGCTGTTTGCATAGACCAGGCCATAGACTACCTCCAATCCTCTAGCGCAGC
TGATACCGCCATAATCTGCGCCAGCAACACTCACTGCTGGCCAGGTTCCTTCATGTTTCTGAGTGCTCAA
GGTATGGTAAGTTCCGGGGGGCGATGTGCAACTTTTACGACGGATGCCGACGGCTATGTACCCTCTGAAG
GTGCTGTGGCATTTATCCTCAAAACCCGAGAAGCAGCTATGAGAGATAAAGATACTATCTTGGCAACTAT
CAAAGCAACGCAGATTAGTCATAATGGTCGTTCCCAAGGTTTAGTCGCACCAAACGTCAATTCACAAGCT
GATTTACACAGAAGCTTATTGCAGAAAGCTGGTTTGAGTCCAGCCGACATTCACTTCATCGAAGCTCACG
GGACAGGAACGTCACTCGGTGACCTTAGTGAAATACAAGCAATTAATGATGCCTACACGTCATCTCAGCC
TCGAACAGCCGGACCCTTAATAGTAAGCGCAAGTAAAACCGTCATTGGTCACACAGAGCCTGCTGGACCG
TTGGTAGGCATGCTCTCAGTTCTCAACTCCTTTAAAGAGGGCGCAGTTCCCGGCTTAGCTCACCTGACAG
CAGATAACCTCAATCCGGCTTTAGACTGCTCCTCCGTCCCTTTACTTATCCCCTACCAGCCTGTCCACTT
GGCAGCTCCTAAGCCACACAGGGCTGCTGTGATGAGTTATGGCTTCTCCGGCACTCTTGGAGGTATAGTT
CTTGAAGCACCGGATGAGGAAAGGCTTGAGGAAGAACCACCCAACGATAAGCCTATGTTATTTGTTGTTA
GCGCCAAAACTCATACTGCATTGATTGAGTACCTTGGACGATACCTTGAATTTCTGCTCCAGGCCAATCC
CCAAGACTTCTGCGATATCTGTTACACTAGCTGCGTTGGACGTGAGCATTACAGGTACCGTTTTGCATGT
GTGGCAAACGATATGGAAGATTTAATTGGCCAACTTCAGAAGAGGCTTGGGTCTAAGGTTCCACCTAAAC
CGTCCTATAAAAGAGGAGCCCTCGCTTTTGCTTTCAGTGGACAAGGGACCCAGTTTCGTGGAATGGCAAC
AGAATTGGCTAAGGCATATAGTGGTTTTCGTAAGATAGTCAGTGATCTTGCTAAAAGAGCATCAGAACTG
TCCGGCCATGCAATCGACAGGTTTCTGCTTGCATATGACATTGGGGCTGAGAATGTTGCACCGGATAGTG
AAGCTGATCAAATCTGCATATTCGTTTACCAATGTAGTGTTCTCAGATGGCTCCAAACAATGGGGATTCG
TCCGTCAGCCGTGATCGGTCACAGCCTCGGTGAGATTAGCGCATCCGTAGCTGCTGGAGCATTGTCCTTG
GACTCTGCCCTTGACCTCGTAATAAGTAGAGCCAGGTTACTGAGGTCATCTACGAATGCCCCAGCTGGCA
TGGCAGCTATGTCTGCATCCCAGGATGAAGTAGTCGAACTCATAGGAAAGCTCGATTTAGATAAAGCTAA
TAGCCTCAGCGTGTCCGTAATAAACGGCCCCCAGAACACCGTTGTTTCAGGATCTTCTGCAGCAATAGAA
AGTATCGTTGCTCTCGCAAAGGGACGAAAAATCAAGGCCAGCGCACTCAACATTAACCAGGCATTCCATA
GTCCTTACGTCGATTCTGCAGTACCCGGCTTACGAGCTTGGAGTGAGAAACATATATCATCAGCTCGACC
ATTGCAAATCCCTTTGTACTCTACCCTCTTGGGCGCTCAAGTTTCTGAGGGTCAAATGTTAAATCCCGAT
CACTGGGTAGACCATGCTAGGAAACCCGTTCAGTTCGCACAAGCAGCCACTATAATGAAGGAATCTTTCA
CCGGAGTAATAATCGATATTGGACCTCAAGTTGTAGCATGGTCCCTGCTCTTAAGCAATGGTCTTACTTC
CGTGACCGCACTCGCCGCAAAGCGTGGCCGTTCACAGCAAGTGGCCTTCCTCTCCGCCTTAGCTGATCTT
TATCAGGACTACGGCGTCGTACCAGACTTTGTTGGACTGTACGCACAACAGGAGGACGCTTCCAGACTGA
AAAAGACCGATATCTTAACTTACCCCTTTCAGAGGGTTCGACGTTACCCTTCCTTTATACCCTCTAGAAG
GGCACCCACCCACGCTCATGTCCAAGACGAGGAAACTCTGTCATCAGGATCATCAACTCCAACCTTAGAA
AATACTGACCTGGACAGTGGGAAGGAATCTCTGATGGGACCAACAAGAGGGCTTTTGCGAGTCGATGATC
TTAGGGACTCAATAGTCAGTTCAGTCAAAGATGTCCTGGAATTGAAGAGTAACGAAGATCTGGACCTCAG
CGAGTCCCTTAATGCTCTTGGCATGGACTCTATAATGTTCGCTCAATTACGAAAAAGGATAGGGGAGGGC
CTCGGCCTGTCCGTTCCAATGGTTTTTCTCAGCGATGCCTTCAGTATTGGAGAAATGGTCAGTAACCTCG
TGGAACAGGCCGAAGCTTCCGAGGACAATTGAGCTTATATGAAGATGAAGATGAAATATTTGGTGTGTCA
AATAAAAAGCTTGTGTGCTTAAGTTTGTGTTTTTTTCTTGGCTTGTTGTGTTATGAATTTGTGGCTTTTT
CTAATATTAAATGAATGTAAGATCACATTATAATGAATAAACAAATGTTTCTATAATCCATTGTGAATGT
TTTGTTGGATCTCTTCTGCAGCATATAACTACTGTATGTGCTATGGTATGGACTATGGAATATGATTAAA
GATAAGCGCTGTTAGAGCTCTCCCGGCGCGCCCTATGGAGATTTTTCAAATCAGTGCGCAAGACGTGACG
TAAGTATCCGAGTCAGTTTTTATTTTTCTACTAATTTGGTCGTTTATTTCGGCGTGTAGGACATGGCAAC
CGGGCCTGAATTTCGCGGGTATTCTGTTTCTATTCCAACTTTTTCTTGATCCGCAGCCATTAACGACTTT
TGAATAGATACGCTGACACGCCAAGCCTCGCTAGTCAAAAGTGTACCAAACAACGCTTTACAGCAAGAAC
GGAATGCGCGTGACGCTCGCGGTGACGCCATTTCGCCTTTTCAGAAATGGATAAATAGCCTTGCTTCCTA
TTATATCTTCCCAAATTACCAATACATTACACTAGCATCTGAATTTCATAACCAATCTCGATACACCAAA
TCGAATGCGTATAAATATCTCTCTGTCTAGCTTATTCGAGAGATTAAGCAAACTCAGCTCTCGTAGCATA
GCTATTACATGTGGTGTCGTCCTCGCCTCTGCTATTGCTTTTCCCATCATACGACGAGATTATCAGACGT
TCTTAGAGGTTGGTCCTAGCTATGCCCCTCAAAATTTTCGAGGCTACATTATCGTTTGCGTACTCAGCTT
GTTCCGACAAGAGCAAAAAGGGTTGGCAATCTACGACAGACTCCCAGAGAAGAGAAGATGGCTGGCCGAT
CTCCCATTTCGTGAAGGTACTAGACCTAGTATAACATCACACATAATACAGAGACAGCGAACTCAACTTG
TAGACCAAGAGTTTGCCACACGAGAACTGATAGACAAAGTTATTCCCAGGGTGCAAGCACGACATACAGA
TAAAACATTTTTGAGCACGAGCAAGTTTGAATTTCATGCTAAAGCCATTTTCCTGTTGCCAAGTATTCCT
ATAAACGACCCCTTAAACATACCTAGTCATGATACGGTTCGTAGAACGAAACGAGAGATTGCACACATGC
ATGACTACCACGACTGTACTCTTCACTTAGCTCTTGCAGCTCAAGATGGAAAAGAAGTCCTGAAAAAAGG
CTGGGGCCAACGTCATCCGCTTGCCGGGCCGGGTGTACCTGGGCCGCCGACAGAATGGACTTTCTTATAC
GCACCCCGTAATGAGGAAGAAGCTAGGGTAGTAGAAATGATTGTCGAGGCAAGTATCGGATACATGACTA
ATGATCCGGCAGGTAAAATCGTCGAGAATGCCAAATGAGCTTGTTCGAGTATTATGGCATTGGGAAAACT
GTTTTTCTTGTACCATTTGTTGTGCTTGTAATTTACTGTGTTTTTTATTCGGTTTTCGCTATCGAACTGT
GAAATGGAAATGGATGGAGAAGAGTTAATGAATGATATGGTCCTTTTGTTCATTCTCAAATTAATATTAT
TTGTTTTTTCTCTTATTTGTTGTGTGTTGAATTTGAAATTATAAGAGATATGCAAACATTTTGTTTTGAG
TAAAAATGTGTCAAATCGTGGCCTCTAATGACCGAAGTTAATATGAGGAGTAAAACACTTGTAGTTGTCG
CTGTTAGAGCTCAGTG
Features (pLannotate 1.2.2; 29 found; start..end, strand, type, name):
      4..158     +  CDS            lacZα (fragment): LacZα fragment of β-galactosidase; lacZ fragment
    224..248     +  misc_feature   RB T-DNA repeat: right border repeat from nopaline C58 T-DNA
    588..989     +  CDS            Y4CG_SINFN (fragment): Protein inferred from homology: Swiss-Prot protein existence level 3. From Sinorhizobium fredii (strain NBRC 101917 / NGR234).
   1549..2178    +  CDS            pVS1 StaA: stability protein from the Pseudomonas plasmid pVS1 (Heeb et al., 2000)
   2607..3680    +  CDS            pVS1 RepA: replication protein from the Pseudomonas plasmid pVS1 (Heeb et al., 2000)
   3746..3940    +  rep_origin     pVS1 oriV: origin of replication for the Pseudomonas plasmid pVS1 (Heeb et al., 2000)
   4143..4182    +  CDS            rop (fragment): Rop protein, which maintains plasmids at low copy number; rop
   4284..4424    +  misc_feature   bom: basis of mobility region from pBR322
   4610..5198    -  rep_origin     ori: high-copy-number ColE1/pMB1/pBR322/pUC origin of replication
   5285..6079    -  CDS            KanR: aminoglycoside phosphotransferase; aphA-3; confers resistance to kanamycin
   6504..6528    +  misc_feature   LB T-DNA repeat: left border repeat from nopaline C58 T-DNA
   6606..6780    -  polyA_signal   CaMV poly(A) signal: cauliflower mosaic virus polyadenylation signal
   6837..7629    -  CDS            NeoR/KanR (fragment): aminoglycoside phosphotransferase from Tn5; aph(3')-II (or nptII); confers resistance to neomycin, kanamycin, and G418 (Geneticin®)
   7697..8373    -  promoter       CaMV 35S promoter (enhanced): cauliflower mosaic virus 35S promoter with a duplicated enhancer region
   8463..8551    +  CDS            lacI (fragment): lac repressor; lacI; The lac repressor binds to the lac operator to inhibit transcription in E. coli. This inhibition can be relieved by adding lactose or isopropyl-β-D-thiogalactopyranoside (IPTG).
   8564..8585    +  protein_bind   CAP binding site: CAP binding activates transcription in the presence of cAMP. E. coli catabolite activator protein
   8600..8630    +  promoter       lac promoter: promoter for the E. coli lac operon
   8634..8656    +  protein_bind   lac operator (fragment): The lac repressor binds to the lac operator to inhibit transcription in E. coli. This inhibition can be relieved by adding lactose or isopropyl-β-D-thiogalactopyranoside (IPTG). lac repressor encoded by lacI
   8687..8712    +  misc_feature   MCS (fragment): pUC18/19 multiple cloning site
   9374..9429    +  misc_feature   TMV Ω: translational enhancer from the tobacco mosaic virus 5'-leader sequence (Gallie et al., 1988)
  10692..11037   +  promoter       CaMV 35S promoter: strong constitutive promoter from cauliflower mosaic virus
  10989..11035   +  promoter       minimal CaMV 35S promoter: minimal 35S promoter from cauliflower mosaic virus
  11066..11119   +  misc_feature   TMV Ω: translational enhancer from the tobacco mosaic virus 5'-leader sequence (Gallie et al., 1988)
  11128..12159   +  CDS            npgA: PPTA_EMENI - Also known as cfwA. Experimental evidence at protein level: Swiss-Prot protein existence level 1. Transfers the 4'-phosphopantetheine moiety from coenzyme A to a Ser of an acyl-carrier-protein. The enzyme is able to transfer the cofactor to a broad range of enzymes with acyl- or peptidyl-carrier protein domains. Required for primary biological processes such as growth and asexual/sexual development, and activates target enzymes involved in the synthesis of metabolites such as fatty acids, polyketides and nonribosomal peptides, lysine, siderophore, penicillin, sterigmatocystin, sha
  12188..12388   +  terminator     gene 7 terminator: transcription terminator for octopine-type Ti plasmid gene 7
  14165..14872   +  terminator     OCS terminator: octopine synthase terminator
  20478..20726   +  terminator     HSP terminator: efficient transcription terminator from the Arabidopsis thaliana heat shock protein 18.2 gene (Nagaya et al., 2010)
  20763..21143   +  promoter       MAS promoter: mannopine synthase promoter (Velten et al., 1984)
  21953..22258   +  terminator     E9 terminator (fragment): terminator and polyadenylation signal from the pea rbcS-E9 gene
