[The description below was written by a language model from this plasmid's Addgene catalogue record and pLannotate feature annotations shown in this document.]
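Description:
P305-FBP_4 is a roughly 22 kb Agrobacterium binary vector built on the pTRANS_220d backbone for plant expression of the complete fungal bioluminescence pathway. Outside the T-DNA borders it carries a high-copy ColE1/pUC-type origin with the pBR322 bom region for propagation in E. coli, the pVS1 replicon (oriV, RepA and the StaA stability protein) for maintenance in Agrobacterium, and an aphA-3 kanamycin resistance gene for bacterial selection. Between the nopaline-type left and right border repeats, next to the left border, sits a plant selection cassette in which an enhanced CaMV 35S promoter drives nptII (annotated as a fragment), ending in the CaMV polyadenylation signal. Remnants of a lac promoter/lacZα cloning region flank the site where the insert was assembled through AarI sites that were destroyed in cloning.

The payload consists of five synthesized transcription units, each with its own promoter and terminator, which limits sequence repetition within the T-DNA. Four encode Neonothopanus nambi enzymes: CPH under the LHB1B1 promoter with the SlH4 terminator, H3H under the CmYLCV promoter with the octopine synthase terminator, HispS under CmYLCV with the Arabidopsis HSP terminator, and the luciferase Luz under the mannopine synthase promoter with the pea rbcS-E9 terminator. The fifth expresses Aspergillus nidulans NpgA, a 4'-phosphopantetheinyl transferase that activates carrier-protein domains, from a short 35S promoter with the TMV Ω translational enhancer and the gene 7 terminator. The automated annotation recognises npgA and most regulatory parts, but not the N. nambi coding sequences. Together the enzymes are intended to let plant cells make and recycle the luciferin themselves, giving autoluminescence without added substrate; the construct serves for building auto-luminescent reporters in plants.
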