Addgene plasmid #139695: P305-FBP_4
Purpose: T-DNA encoding Fungal Bioluminescent Pathway Components, complete pathway
Depositing lab: Daniel Voytas. Depositing organization: University of Minnesota. Publication: Building customizable auto-luminescent luciferase-based reporters in plants. Khakhar A, Starker CG, Chamness JC, Lee N, Stokke S, Wang C, Swanson R, Rizvi F, Imaizumi T, Voytas DF. Elife. 2020 Mar 25;9. pii: 52786. doi: 10.7554/eLife.52786. PubMed 32209230.
Backbone
  Vector backbone: pTRANS_220d
  Vector type: Plant Expression, Luciferase
Growth in bacteria
  Bacterial resistance: Kanamycin, 50 μg/mL
  Growth temperature: 37°C
  Growth strain: DH5alpha
  Copy number: High Copy
Gene/Insert
  Gene/Insert name: pLHB1B1:NnCPH:tSlH4, p35S_Short_TMV 5':AsNpga:tAtug7, pCmYLCV:NnH3H:tAtuOCS, pCmYLCV:NnHisps:tHsp, pAtuMas:NnLuz:trbcSE9
  Species: Neonothopanus nambi and Aspergillus nidulans
  Promoter: various
  Cloning method: Restriction Enzyme; 5′ cloning site AarI (destroyed during cloning); 3′ cloning site AarI (destroyed during cloning)
Resource information
  A portion of this plasmid was derived from a plasmid made by: synthesized
Terms and licenses: Academic/Nonprofit Terms; Industry Terms: Not Available to Industry
How to cite: P305-FBP_4 was a gift from Daniel Voytas (Addgene plasmid # 139695 ; http://n2t.net/addgene:139695 ; RRID:Addgene_139695)
